>Addgene plasmid #60098 | pAAV-myrSNAP | depositor full sequence | sequence record 96168 | pAAV-myrSNAP sequence 6616 bps
CCTGCAGGCAGCTGCGCGCTCGCTCGCTCACTGAGGCCGCCCGGGCAAAGCCCGGGCGTCGGGCGACCTT
TGGTCGCCCGGCCTCAGTGAGCGAGCGAGCGCGCAGAGAGGGAGTGGCCAACTCCATCACTAGGGGTTCC
TGCGGCCGCACGCGTGGAGCTAGTTATTAATAGTAATCAATTACGGGGTCATTAGTTCATAGCCCATATA
TGGAGTTCCGCGTTACATAACTTACGGTAAATGGCCCGCCTGGCTGACCGCCCAACGACCCCCGCCCATT
GACGTCAATAATGACGTATGTTCCCATAGTAACGTCAATAGGGACTTTCCATTGACGTCAATGGGTGGAG
TATTTACGGTAAACTGCCCACTTGGCAGTACATCAAGTGTATCATATGCCAAGTACGCCCCCTATTGACG
TCAATGACGGTAAATGGCCCGCCTGGCATTATGCCCAGTACATGACCTTATGGGACTTTCCTACTTGGCA
GTACATCTACGTATTAGTCATCGCTATTACCATGGTGATGCGGTTTTGGCAGTACATCAATGGGCGTGGA
TAGCGGTTTGACTCACGGGGATTTCCAAGTCTCCACCCCATTGACGTCAATGGGAGTTTGTTTTGCACCA
AAATCAACGGGACTTTCCAAAATGTCGTAACAACTCCGCCCCATTGACGCAAATGGGCGGTAGGCGTGTA
CGGTGGGAGGTCTATATAAGCAGAGCTCGTTTAGTGAACCGTCAGATCGCCTGGAGACGCCATCCACGCT
GTTTTGACCTCCATAGAAGACACCGGGACCGATCCAGCCTCCGCGGATTCGAATCCCGGCCGGGAACGGT
GCATTGGAACGCGGATTCCCCGTGCCAAGAGTGACGTAAGTACCGCCTATAGAGTCTATAGGCCCACAAA
AAATGCTTTCTTCTTTTAATATACTTTTTTGTTTATCTTATTTCTAATACTTTCCCTAATCTCTTTCTTT
CAGGGCAATAATGATACAATGTATCATGCCTCTTTGCACCATTCTAAAGAATAACAGTGATAATTTCTGG
GTTAAGGCAATAGCAATATTTCTGCATATAAATATTTCTGCATATAAATTGTAACTGATGTAAGAGGTTT
CATATTGCTAATAGCAGCTACAATCCAGCTACCATTCTGCTTTTATTTTATGGTTGGGATAAGGCTGGAT
TATTCTGAGTCCAAGCTAGGCCCTTTTGCTAATCATGTTCATACCTCTTATCTTCCTCCCACAGCTCCTG
GGCAACGTGCTGGTCTGTGTGCTGGCCCATCACTTTGGCAAAGAATTGGGATTCGAACATCGATTGAATT
CCCACCATGGGCTGCATCAAGAGCAAGCGCAAGGACAACCTGAACGACGACGAGGCCGCCATGGGCTGCA
TCAAGAGCAAGCGCAAGGACAACCTGAACGACGACGAGGCACCGGTCGCCTCCATGGACAAAGACTGCGA
AATGAAGCGCACCACCCTGGATAGCCCTCTGGGCAAGCTGGAACTGTCTGGGTGCGAACAGGGCCTGCAC
CGTATCATCTTCCTGGGCAAAGGAACATCTGCCGCCGACGCCGTGGAAGTGCCTGCCCCAGCCGCCGTGC
TGGGCGGACCAGAGCCACTGATGCAGGCCACCGCCTGGCTCAACGCCTACTTTCACCAGCCTGAGGCCAT
CGAGGAGTTCCCTGTGCCAGCCCTGCACCACCCAGTGTTCCAGCAGGAGAGCTTTACCCGCCAGGTGCTG
TGGAAACTGCTGAAAGTGGTGAAGTTCGGAGAGGTCATCAGCTACAGCCACCTGGCCGCCCTGGCCGGCA
ATCCCGCCGCCACCGCCGCCGTGAAAACCGCCCTGAGCGGAAATCCCGTGCCCATTCTGATCCCCTGCCA
CCGGGTGGTGCAGGGCGACCTGGACGTGGGGGGCTACGAGGGCGGGCTCGCCGTGAAAGAGTGGCTGCTG
GCCCACGAGGGCCACAGACTGGGCAAGCCTGGGCTGGGTGGCAGTGGAGAGGGCAGAGGAAGTCTGCTAA
CATGCGGTGACGTCGAGGAGAATCCTGGCCCAGGAGATCTGAATATCACCATGCCAGAGCCAGCGAAGTC
TGCTCCCGCCCCGAAAAAGGGCTCCAAGAAGGCGGTGACTAAGGCGCAGAAGAAAGGCGGCAAGAAG
[291 nt withheld, positions 2168-2458]
GGATCTGGGGGTGGAGGCTCCGGCGGGGGTGGATCTGGAGGTGGGGGCAGCGGCGGAGGTGGGCTAGCGC
TACCGCGGGCCACCATGAGCAAGGGCGAGGAGCTGTTCACCGGGGTGGTGCCCATCCTGGTCGAGCTGGA
CGGCGACGTAAACGGCCACAAGTTCAGCGTGTCCGGCGAGGGCGAGGGCGATGCCACCTACGGCAAGCTG
ACCCTGAAGTTCATCTGCACCACCGGCAAGCTGCCCGTGCCCTGGCCCACCCTCGTGACCACCCTGACCT
ACGGCGTGCAGTGCTTCAGCCGCTACCCCGACCACATGAAGCAGCACGACTTCTTCAAGTCCGCCATGCC
CGAAGGCTACGTCCAGGAGCGCACCATCTTCTTCAAGGACGACGGCAACTACAAGACCCGCGCCGAGGTG
AAGTTCGAGGGCGACACCCTGGTGAACCGCATCGAGCTGAAGGGCATCGACTTCAAGGAGGACGGCAACA
TCCTGGGGCACAAGCTGGAGTACAACTACAACAGCCACAACGTCTATATCATGGCCGACAAGCAGAAGAA
CGGCATCAAGGCCAACTTCAAGATCCGCCACAACATCGAGGACGGCAGCGTGCAGCTCGCCGACCACTAC
CAGCAGAACACCCCCATCGGCGACGGCCCCGTGCTGCTGCCCGACAACCACTACCTGAGCACCCAGTCCG
CCCTGAGCAAAGACCCCAACGAGAAGCGCGATCACATGGTCCTGCTGGAGTTCGTGACCGCCGCCGGGAT
CACTCACGGCATGGACGAGCTGTACAAGTCCGGACTCAGATCATCAAGCTCATCGGATCCGGGCGGCCGT
GATAATAGGTGATAGTAAGTAATAGTGAAAGCTTGCCTCGAGCAGCGCTGCTCGAGAGATCTACGGGTGG
CATCCCTGTGACCCCTCCCCAGTGCCTCTCCTGGCCCTGGAAGTTGCCACTCCAGTGCCCACCAGCCTTG
TCCTAATAAAATTAAGTTGCATCATTTTGTCTGACTAGGTGTCCTTCTATAATATTATGGGGTGGAGGGG
GGTGGTATGGAGCAAGGGGCAAGTTGGGAAGACAACCTGTAGGGCCTGCGGGGTCTATTGGGAACCAAGC
TGGAGTGCAGTGGCACAATCTTGGCTCACTGCAATCTCCGCCTCCTGGGTTCAAGCGATTCTCCTGCCTC
AGCCTCCCGAGTTGTTGGGATTCCAGGCATGCATGACCAGGCTCAGCTAATTTTTGTTTTTTTGGTAGAG
ACGGGGTTTCACCATATTGGCCAGGCTGGTCTCCAACTCCTAATCTCAGGTGATCTACCCACCTTGGCCT
CCCAAATTGCTGGGATTACAGGCGTGAACCACTGCTCCCTTCCCTGTCCTTCTGATTTTGTAGGTAACCA
CGTGCGGACCGAGCGGCCGCAGGAACCCCTAGTGATGGAGTTGGCCACTCCCTCTCTGCGCGCTCGCTCG
CTCACTGAGGCCGGGCGACCAAAGGTCGCCCGACGCCCGGGCTTTGCCCGGGCGGCCTCAGTGAGCGAGC
GAGCGCGCAGCTGCCTGCAGGGGCGCCTGATGCGGTATTTTCTCCTTACGCATCTGTGCGGTATTTCACA
CCGCATA
[142 nt withheld, positions 4076-4217]
C
[141 nt withheld, positions 4219-4359]
CCTTTGACGTTGGAGTCCACGTTCTTT
[37 nt withheld, positions 4387-4423]
ACCCTATCTCGGGCTATTCTTTTGATTTATAAGGGATTTTGCCGATTTCGGCCTATTGGTTAAAAAATGA
GCTGATTTAACAAAAATTTAACGCGAATTTTAACAAAATATTAACGTTTACAATTTTATGGTGCACTCTC
AGTACAATCTGCTCTGATGCCGCATAGTTAAGCCAGCCCCGACACCCGCCAACACCCGCTGACGCGCCCT
GACGGGCTTGTCTGCTCCCGGCATCCGCTTACAGACAAGCTGTGACCGTCTCCGGGAGCTGCATGTGTCA
GAGGTTTTCACCGTCATCACCGAAACGCGCGAGACGAAAGGGCCTCGTGATACGCCTATTTTTATAGGTT
AATGTCATGATAATAATGGTTTCTTAGACGTCAGGTGGCACTTTTCGGGGAAATGTGCGCGGAACCCCTA
TTTGTTTATTTTTCTAAATACATTCAAATATGTATCCGCTCATGAGACAATAACCCTGATAAATGCTTCA
ATAATATTGAAAAAGGAAGAGTATGAGTATTCAACATTTCCGTGTCGCCCTTATTCCCTTTTTTGCGGCA
TTTTGCCTTCCTGTTTTTGCTCACCCAGAAACGCTGGTGAAAGTAAAAGATGCTGAAGATCAGTTGGGTG
CACGAGTGGGTTACATCGAACTGGATCTCAACAGCGGTAAGATCCTTGAGAGTTTTCGCCCCGAAGAACG
TTTTCCAATGATGAGCACTTTTAAAGTTCTGCTATGTGGCGCGGTATTATCCCGTATTGACGCCGGGCAA
GAGCAACTCGGTCGCCGCATACACTATTCTCAGAATGACTTGGTTGAGTACTCACCAGTCACAGAAAAGC
ATCTTACGGATGGCATGACAGTAAGAGAATTATGCAGTGCTGCCATAACCATGAGTGATAACACTGCGGC
CAACTTACTTCTGACAACGATCGGAGGACCGAAGGAGCTAACCGCTTTTTTGCACAACATGGGGGATCAT
GTAACTCGCCTTGATCGTTGGGAACCGGAGCTGAATGAAGCCATACCAAACGACGAGCGTGACACCACGA
TGCCTGTAGCAATGGCAACAACGTTGCGCAAACTATTAACTGGCGAACTACTTACTCTAGCTTCCCGGCA
ACAATTAATAGACTGGATGGAGGCGGATAAAGTTGCAGGACCACTTCTGCGCTCGGCCCTTCCGGCTGGC
TGGTTTATTGCTGATAAATCTGGAGCCGGTGAGCGTGGGTCTCGCGGTATCATTGCAGCACTGGGGCCAG
ATGGTAAGCCCTCCCGTATCGTAGTTATCTACACGACGGGGAGTCAGGCAACTATGGATGAACGAAATAG
ACAGATCGCTGAGATAGGTGCCTCACTGATTAAGCATTGGTAACTGTCAGACCAAGTTTACTCATATATA
CTTTAGATTGATTTAAAACTTCATTTTTAATTTAAAAGGATCTAGGTGAAGATCCTTTTTGATAATCTCA
TGACCAAAATCCCTTAACGTGAGTTTTCGTTCCACTGAGCGTCAGACCCCGTAGAAAAGATCAAAGGATC
TTCTTGAGATCCTTTTTTTCTGCGCGTAATCTGCTGCTTGCAAACAAAAAAACCACCGCTACCAGCGGTG
GTTTGTTTGCCGGATCAAGAGCTACCAACTCTTTTTCCGAAGGTAACTGGCTTCAGCAGAGCGCAGATAC
CAAATACTGTCCTTCTAGTGTAGCCGTAGTTAGGCCACCACTTCAAGAACTCTGTAGCACCGCCTACATA
CCTCGCTCTGCTAATCCTGTTACCAGTGGCTGCTGCCAGTGGCGATAAGTCGTGTCTTACCGGGTTGGAC
TCAAGACGATAGTTACCGGATAAGGCGCAGCGGTCGGGCTGAACGGGGGGTTCGTGCACACAGCCCAGCT
TGGAGCGAACGACCTACACCGAACTGAGATACCTACAGCGTGAGCTATGAGAAAGCGCCACGCTTCCCGA
AGGGAGAAAGGCGGACAGGTATCCGGTAAGCGGCAGGGTCGGAACAGGAGAGCGCACGAGGGAGCTTCCA
GGGGGAAACGCCTGGTATCTTTATAGTCCTGTCGGGTTTCGCCACCTCTGACTTGAGCGTCGATTTTTGT
GATGCTCGTCAGGGGGGCGGAGCCTATGGAAAAACGCCAGCAACGCGGCCTTTTTACGGTTCCTGGCCTT
TTGCTGGCCTTTTGCTCACATGT
Features (pLannotate 1.2.2; 19 found; start..end, strand, type, name):
      1..141     -  repeat_region  AAV2 ITR: inverted terminal repeat of adeno-associated virus serotype 2 inverted
    160..524     +  enhancer       CMV enhancer: human cytomegalovirus immediate early enhancer
    597..614     -  promoter       CMV promoter (fragment): human cytomegalovirus (CMV) immediate early promoter
    676..727     +  promoter       CMVd2 promoter: truncated human cytomegalovirus (CMV) immediate early promoter that yields moderately reduced expression relative to the full-length promoter
    876..903     +  intron         CMV intron (fragment): modified intron A from human cytomegalovirus (CMV)
    908..1254    +  intron         β-globin intron (fragment): internally truncated intron from human β-globin
   1258..1305    +  CDS            HBB (fragment): HBB_COLGU - Experimental evidence at transcript level: Swiss-Prot protein existence level 2. Involved in oxygen transport from the lung to the various peripheral tissues. From Colobus guereza (Mantled guereza) (Eastern black-and-white colobus monkey).
   1454..1999    +  CDS            SNAP-tag®: human O6-alkylguanine-DNA-alkyltransferase variant that forms covalent bonds with benzylguanine derivatives fast-reacting variant, optimized for mammalian expression
   2081..2458    +  CDS            H2B (sequence partly withheld): human histone H2B; HIST1H2BJ
   2543..3256    +  CDS            GFP (S65T): GFP (S65T) is a basic (constitutively fluorescent) green fluorescent protein published in 1995, derived from Aequorea victoria.
   3363..3839    +  polyA_signal   hGH poly(A) signal: human growth hormone polyadenylation signal
   3879..4019    +  repeat_region  AAV2 ITR: inverted terminal repeat of adeno-associated virus serotype 2 inverted
   4024..4075    -  misc_feature   bom (fragment): basis of mobility region from pBR322
   4094..4474    +  rep_origin     M13 ori (sequence partly withheld): M13 bacteriophage origin of replication; arrow indicates direction of (+) strand synthesis
   4550..4599    -  misc_feature   bom (fragment): basis of mobility region from pBR322
   4701..4736    -  CDS            rop (fragment): Rop protein, which maintains plasmids at low copy number; rop
   4831..4935    +  promoter       AmpR promoter: bla
   4936..5796    +  CDS            AmpR: β-lactamase; bla; confers resistance to ampicillin, carbenicillin, and related antibiotics
   5967..6555    +  rep_origin     ori: high-copy-number ColE1/pMB1/pBR322/pUC origin of replication
