[The description below was written by a language model from this plasmid's Addgene catalogue record and pLannotate feature annotations shown in this document.]
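Description:
pAAV-myrSNAP is an adeno-associated virus transfer plasmid of about 6.6 kb, built on a custom pAAV-CMV backbone and catalogued for mammalian expression, AAV production and use in mouse. Two AAV2 inverted terminal repeats flank the expression cassette and define the segment that is replicated and packaged into recombinant AAV particles when rep, cap and helper functions are supplied in trans. Outside the ITRs, the bacterial backbone carries a high-copy ColE1/pUC-type origin, an M13 phage origin, and an ampicillin resistance gene (β-lactamase with its own promoter) for selection in E. coli. The record lists a recombination-deficient strain for propagation, consistent with the usual need to protect ITRs from rearrangement.

Between the ITRs, the annotated CMV immediate-early enhancer and promoter elements are followed by a truncated human β-globin intron, which typically improves transcript processing and expression. Downstream lie a fast-reacting SNAP(f)-tag coding sequence, then human histone H2B followed by GFP (annotated as the S65T variant), and a human growth hormone polyadenylation signal. According to the stated purpose, the SNAP-tag is membrane-targeted; the name implies a myristoylation signal, although no such element is annotated in the feature table. The table also does not annotate how the SNAP and H2B-GFP reading frames are linked or co-expressed, so that arrangement is not stated. Expression is non-conditional, meaning no recombinase is required.

The construct labels transduced cells in two ways. The nuclear histone-GFP marks cell bodies, while the membrane SNAP-tag reacts covalently with benzylguanine-coupled fluorophores to outline cell morphology. It was deposited in connection with work on rapid chemical-tag staining of tissue.
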