Addgene plasmid #60098: pAAV-myrSNAP
Purpose: Expresses membrane-targeted SNAP(f)-tag and histone-GFP, non-conditional
Depositing lab: Gregory Jefferis. Depositing organization: MRC Laboratory of Molecular Biology. Publication: Ultrafast tissue staining with chemical tags. Kohl J, Ng J, Cachero S, Ciabatti E, Dolan MJ, Sutcliffe B, Tozer A, Ruehle S, Krueger D, Frechter S, Branco T, Tripodi M, Jefferis GS. Proc Natl Acad Sci U S A. 2014 Aug 25. pii: 201411087. 10.1073/pnas.1411087111 PubMed 25157152.
Backbone
  Vector backbone: pAAV-CMV
  Backbone manufacturer: custom
  Backbone size w/o insert (bp): 4600
  Total vector size (bp): 6600
  Vector type: Mammalian Expression, Mouse Targeting, AAV
Growth in bacteria
  Bacterial resistance: Ampicillin, 100 μg/mL
  Growth temperature: 30°C
  Growth strain: Stbl3
  Copy number: Unknown
Gene/Insert 1
  Gene/Insert name: SNAP-tag
  Species: Synthetic
  Insert size (bp): 546
  Cloning method: Restriction Enzyme; 5′ cloning site EcoRI (not destroyed); 3′ cloning site HindIII (not destroyed)
  Sequencing primers: 5′ SNAPfw; 3′ SNAPrev
Gene/Insert 2
  Gene/Insert name: histone-GFP
  Species: Synthetic
  Insert size (bp): 1220
  Cloning method: Restriction Enzyme; 5′ cloning site EcoRI (not destroyed); 3′ cloning site HindIII (not destroyed)
  Sequencing primers: 5′ EGFPfw; 3′ EGFPrev
Terms and licenses: Academic/Nonprofit Terms; Industry Terms: Not Available to Industry
How to cite: pAAV-myrSNAP was a gift from Gregory Jefferis (Addgene plasmid # 60098 ; http://n2t.net/addgene:60098 ; RRID:Addgene_60098)
