>Addgene plasmid #60098 | pAAV-myrSNAP | addgene partial sequence | sequence record 98027 | EGFP-N 5'-CGTCGCCGTCCAGCTCGACCAG-3'
GCTCCTCGCCCTTGCTCATGGTGGCCCGCGGTAGCGCTAGCCCACCTCCGCCGCTGCCCCCACCTCCAGA
TCCACCCCCGCCGGAGCCTCCACCCCCAGATCC
[291 nt withheld, positions 104-394]
CTTCTTGCCGCCTTTCTTCTGCGCCTTAGTCACCGCCTTCTTGGAGCCCTTTTTCGGGGCGGGAGCAGAC
TTCGCTGGCTCTGGCATGGTGATATTCAGATCTCCTGGGCCAGGATTCTCCTCGACGTCACCGCATGTTA
GCAGACTTCCTCTGCCCTCTCCACTGCCACCCAGCCCAGGCTTGCCCAGTCTGTGGCCCTCGTGGGCCAG
CAGCCACTCTTTCACGGCGAGCCCGCCCTCGTAGCCCCCCACGTCCAGGTCGCCCTGCACCACCCGGTGG
CAGGGGATCAGAATGGGCACGGGATTTCCGCTCAGGGCGGTTTTCACGGC
