>Addgene plasmid #60098 | pAAV-myrSNAP | addgene partial sequence | sequence record 98030 | C-CMV-24 5'-TATTAGGACAAGGCTGGTGGGCAC-3'
CCAGGAGAGGCACTGGGGAGGGGTCACAGGGATGCCACCCGTAGATCTCTCGAGCAGCGCTGCTCGAGGC
AAGCTTTCACTATTACTTACTATCACCTATTATCACGGCCGCCCGGATCCGATGAGCTTGATGATCTGAG
TCCGGACTTGTACAGCTCGTCCATGCCGTGAGTGATCCCGGCGGCGGTCACGAACTCCAGCAGGACCATG
TGATCGCGCTTCTCGTTGGGGTCTTTGCTCAGGGCGGACTGGGTGCTCAGGTAGTGGTTGTCGGGCAGCA
GCACGGGGCCGTCGCCGATGGGGGTGTTCTGCTGGTAGTGGTCGGCGAGCTGCACGCTGCCGTCCTCGAT
GTTGTGGCGGATCTTGAAGTTGGCCTTGATGCCGTTCTTCTGCTTGTCGGCCATGATATAGACGTTGTGG
CTGTTGTAGTTGTACTCCAGCTTGTGCCCCAGGATGTTGCCGTCCTCCTTGAAGTCGATGCCCTTCA
