>Addgene plasmid #60098 | pAAV-myrSNAP | addgene partial sequence | sequence record 98911 | LNCX 5'-AGCTCGTTTAGTGAACCGTCAGATC-3'
TTTGACCTCCATAGAAGACACCGGGACCGATCCAGCCTCCGCGGATTCGAATCCCGGCCGGGAACGGTGC
ATTGGAACGCGGATTCCCCGTGCCAAGAGTGACGTAAGTACCGCCTATAGAGTCTATAGGCCCACAAAAA
ATGCTTTCTTCTTTTAATATACTTTTTTGTTTATCTTATTTCTAATACTTTCCCTAATCTCTTTCTTTCA
GGGCAATAATGATACAATGTATCATGCCTCTTTGCACCATTCTAAAGAATAACAGTGATAATTTCTGGGT
TAAGGCAATAGCAATATTTCTGCATATAAATATTTCTGCATATAAATTGTAACTGATGTAAGAGGTTTCA
TATTGCTAATAGCAGCTACAATCCAGCTACCATTCTGCTTTTATTTTATGGTTGGGATAAGGCTGGATTA
TTCTGAGTCCAAGCTAGGCCCTTTTGCTAATCATGTTCATACCTCTTATCTTCCTCCCACAGCTCCTGGG
CAACGTGCTGGTCTGTGTGCTGGCCCATCACTTTGGCAAAGAATTGGGATTCGAACATCGATTGAATTCC
CACCATGGGCTGCATCAAGAGCAAGCGCAAGGACAACCTGAACGACGACGAGGCCGCCATGGGCTGCATC
AAGAGC
